>Addgene plasmid #119157 | pColE1_sgRNA_M7NS_AmpR | addgene full sequence | sequence record 229447 | Addgene NGS Result
CTGTGGATAACCGTGCGGCCCGAGAGCATCGATCCTAGCATGGATGCATTTGACAGCTAGCTCAGTCCTA
GGTATAATGCTAGCCCATTTTTTGTCAACACGCAGTTTTAGAGCTAGAAATAGCAAGTTAAAATAAGGCT
AGTCCGTTATCAACTTGAAAAAGTGGCACCGAGTCGGTGCTTTTTTTCCGGCTTATCGGTCAGTTTCACC
TGATTTACGTAAAAACCCGCTTCGGCGGGTTTTTGCTTTTGGAGGGGCAGAAAGATGAATGACTGTCCAC
GACGCTATACCCAAAAGAAAAAGCTTGAAAGAATCGATCGATCCCGAATGAGTAGTACAGCGGCCGCGAT
TATCAAAAAGGATCTTCACCTAGATCCTTTTAAATTAAAAATGAAGTTTTAAATCAATCTAAAGTATATA
TGAGTAAACTTGGTCTGACAGTTACCAATGCTTAATCAGTGAGGCACCTATCTCAGCGATCTGTCTATTT
CGTTCATCCATAGTTGCCTGACTCCCCGTCGTGTAGATAACTACGATACGGGAGGGCTTACCATCTGGCC
CCAGTGCTGCAATGATACCGCGGGACCCACGCTCACCGGCTCCAGATTTATCAGCAATAAACCAGCCAGC
CGGAAGGGCCGAGCGCAGAAGTGGTCCTGCAACTTTATCCGCCTCCATCCAGTCTATTAATTGTTGCCGG
GAAGCTAGAGTAAGTAGTTCGCCAGTTAATAGTTTGCGCAACGTTGTTGCCATTGCTACAGGCATCGTGG
TGTCACGCTCGTCGTTTGGTATGGCTTCATTCAGCTCCGGTTCCCAACGATCAAGGCGAGTTACATGATC
CCCCATGTTGTGCAAAAAAGCGGTTAGCTCCTTCGGTCCTCCGATCGTTGTCAGAAGTAAGTTGGCCGCA
GTGTTATCACTCATGGTTATGGCAGCACTGCATAATTCTCTTACTGTCATGCCATCCGTAAGATGCTTTT
CTGTGACTGGTGAGTACTCAACCAAGTCATTCTGAGAATAGTGTATGCGGCGACCGAGTTGCTCTTGCCC
GGCGTCAATACGGGATAATACCGCGCCACATAGCAGAACTTTAAAAGTGCTCATCATTGGAAAACGTTCT
TCGGGGCGAAAACTCTCAAGGATCTTACCGCTGTTGAGATCCAGTTCGATGTAACCCACTCGTGCACCCA
ACTGATCTTCAGCATCTTTTACTTTCACCAGCGTTTCTGGGTGAGCAAAAACAGGAAGGCAAAATGCCGC
AAAAAAGGGAATAAGGGCGACACGGAAATGTTGAATACTCATACTCTTCCTTTTTCAATATTATTGAAGC
ATTTATCAGGGTTATTGTCTCATGAGCGGATACATATTTGAATGTATTTAGAAAAATAAACAAATAGGGG
TTCCGCGCACATTTCCCCGAAAAGTGCCACCTGTCATGACCAAAATCCCTTAACGTGAGTTTTCGTTCCA
CTGAGCGTCAGACCCCGTAGAAAAGATCAAAGGATCTTCTTGAGATCCTTTTTTTCTGCGCGTAATCTGC
TGCTTGCAAACAAAAAAACCACCGCTACCAGCGGTGGTTTGTTTGCCGGATCAAGAGCTACCAACTCTTT
TTCCGAAGGTAACTGGCTTCAGCAGAGCGCAGATACCAAATACTGTTCTTCTAGTGTAGCCGTAGTTAGG
CCACCACTTCAAGAACTCTGTAGCACCGCCTACATACCTCGCTCTGCTAATCCTGTTACCAGTGGCTGCT
GCCAGTGGCGATAAGTCGTGTCTTACCGGGTTGGACTCAAGACGATAGTTACCGGATAAGGCGCAGCGGT
CGGGCTGAACGGGGGGTTCGTGCACACAGCCCAGCTTGGAGCGAACGACCTACACCGAACTGAGATACCT
ACAGCGTGAGCTATGAGAAAGCGCCACGCTTCCCGAAGGGAGAAAGGCGGACAGGTATCCGGTAAGCGGC
AGGGTCGGAACAGGAGAGCGCACGAGGGAGCTTCCAGGGGGAAACGCCTGGTATCTTTATAGTCCTGTCG
GGTTTCGCCACCTCTGACTTGAGCGTCGATTTTTGTGATGCTCGTCAGGGGGGCGGAGCCTATGGAAAAA
CGCCAGCAACGCGGCCTTTTTACGGTTCCTGGCCTTTTGCTGGCCTTTTGCTCACATGTTCTTTCCTGCG
TTATCCCCTGATT
Features (pLannotate 1.2.2; 5 found; start..end, strand, type, name):
     50..84      +  promoter       J23119 promoter: bacterial promoter (Registry of Standard Biological Parts BBa J23119)
    105..180     +  misc_RNA       gRNA scaffold: guide RNA scaffold for the Streptococcus pyogenes CRISPR/Cas9 system
    442..1302    -  CDS            AmpR: β-lactamase; bla; confers resistance to ampicillin, carbenicillin, and related antibiotics
   1303..1407    -  promoter       AmpR promoter: bla
   1510..2098    +  rep_origin     ori: high-copy-number ColE1/pMB1/pBR322/pUC origin of replication
