[The description below was written by a language model from this plasmid's Addgene catalogue record and pLannotate feature annotations shown in this document.]
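Description:
pColE1_sgRNA_M7NS_AmpR is a small (about 2.2 kb) bacterial CRISPR plasmid built on the YTK095 backbone that expresses a single guide RNA. It is maintained at high copy number in E. coli through a ColE1/pMB1-family origin of replication and is selected with ampicillin via a β-lactamase (AmpR) gene driven by its native bla promoter, which sits on the opposite strand from the guide cassette. These three modules (guide expression unit, resistance marker and origin) account for all the annotated features.

The payload is a compact sgRNA transcription unit. The strong constitutive synthetic bacterial promoter J23119 lies directly upstream of a 20-nucleotide spacer, which occupies the gap between the promoter and the annotated Streptococcus pyogenes Cas9 guide RNA scaffold. The cassette was cloned between NsiI and HindIII sites, both of which are retained. The spacer is directed at "position 6" in a companion reporter plasmid, pColE1_70a_deGFP_KanR, but carries seven mismatches to that target in the non-seed (PAM-distal) portion of the guide, hence the name M7NS. No Cas9 or other nuclease is encoded here, so the protein must be supplied separately.

According to the associated publication, the plasmid belongs to an educational module for exploring CRISPR technologies in a cell-free transcription-translation system. In that context it would serve as a mismatch variant, letting users compare how imperfect guide–target pairing outside the seed region affects Cas9 activity on the deGFP reporter relative to other guides. The record does not specify which Cas9 form is paired with it.
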