Addgene plasmid #119157: pColE1_sgRNA_M7NS_AmpR
Purpose: Encodes sgRNA targeting position 6 in pColE1_70a_deGFP_KanR with seven mismatches in the non-seed region
Depositing lab: Vincent Noireaux. Depositing organization: University of Minnesota. Publication: An educational module to explore CRISPR technologies with a cell-free transcription-translation system. Collias D, Marshall R, Collins SP, Beisel CL, Noireaux V. Synth Biol (Oxf). 2019 Jan 21;4(1):ysz005. doi: 10.1093/synbio/ysz005. eCollection 2019. PubMed 32995532.
Backbone
  Vector backbone: YTK095
  Vector type: CRISPR
Growth in bacteria
  Bacterial resistance: Ampicillin, 100 μg/mL
  Growth temperature: 37°C
  Growth strain: DH5alpha
  Copy number: High Copy
Gene/Insert
  Gene/Insert name: sgRNA targeting position 6 in pColE1_70a_deGFP_KanR, with seven mismatches in the non-seed region (alt name: sgRNA-M7NS)
  gRNA/shRNA sequence: CCATTTTTTGTCAACACGCA
  Promoter: J23119
  Cloning method: Restriction Enzyme; 5′ cloning site NsiI (not destroyed); 3′ cloning site HindIII (not destroyed)
  Sequencing primers: 5′ ttatagtcctgtcgggtttcg
Resource information
  A portion of this plasmid was derived from a plasmid made by: Dr. Chase Beisel Lab
Terms and licenses: Academic/Nonprofit Terms; Industry Terms: Not Available to Industry
How to cite: pColE1_sgRNA_M7NS_AmpR was a gift from Vincent Noireaux (Addgene plasmid # 119157 ; http://n2t.net/addgene:119157 ; RRID:Addgene_119157)
